Addgene plasmid #195399: pDONR221-K202R-short-UBASH3A-Ctag
Purpose: Human K202R short-form UBASH3A in Gateway pDONR221 (for C-terminal tag)
Depositing lab: Patrick Concannon. Depositing organization: University of Florida. Publication: UBASH3A Regulates the Synthesis and Dynamics of TCR-CD3 Complexes. Ge Y, Paisie TK, Chen S, Concannon P. J Immunol. 2019 Dec 1;203(11):2827-2836. doi: 10.4049/jimmunol.1801338. Epub 2019 Oct 28. PubMed 31659016.
Backbone
  Vector backbone: pDONR221
  Vector type: Gateway Donor Vector
Growth in bacteria
  Bacterial resistance: Kanamycin, 50 μg/mL
  Growth temperature: 37°C
  Growth strain: DH5alpha
  Copy number: Unknown
Gene/Insert
  Gene/Insert name: UBASH3A
  Species: H. sapiens (human)
  Mutation: K202R
  Entrez Gene: UBASH3A (a.k.a. TULA, CLIP4, STS-2)
  Cloning method: Gateway Cloning
Terms and licenses: Academic/Nonprofit Terms; Industry Terms: Not Available to Industry
How to cite: pDONR221-K202R-short-UBASH3A-Ctag was a gift from Patrick Concannon (Addgene plasmid # 195399 ; http://n2t.net/addgene:195399 ; RRID:Addgene_195399)
