[The description below was written by a language model from this plasmid's Addgene catalogue record and pLannotate feature annotations shown in this document.]
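Description:
pDONR221-K202R-short-UBASH3A-Ctag is a Gateway entry clone built on the pDONR221 donor backbone, carrying the short isoform of human UBASH3A (also known as TULA, CLIP4 or STS-2) with a lysine-to-arginine substitution at position 202. The sequenced plasmid is 4,416 nt and is maintained in E. coli through a high-copy ColE1/pUC-type origin with selection by a kanamycin resistance gene (aminoglycoside phosphotransferase). The short matches annotated as RSF ori, lacI and lacZα are only fragments and are probably residual backbone sequence rather than functional elements.

The UBASH3A coding sequence lies directly between attL1 and attL2, the sites produced when an attB-flanked insert is recombined into a donor vector. rrnB T1 and T2 terminators sit upstream of attL1, where they insulate the insert from read-through transcription in bacteria. A T7 promoter lies just beyond attL2, pointing back toward the insert on the opposite strand. No eukaryotic promoter, tag or reporter is annotated, so this plasmid is a shuttle intermediate rather than an expression construct. An LR Clonase reaction would transfer the open reading frame into a chosen destination vector, which then supplies the promoter and any fusion partner.

The "Ctag" designation and stated purpose indicate that the insert is configured for fusion to a C-terminal tag from the destination vector, which usually means the stop codon is omitted, although the record does not say so explicitly. UBASH3A modulates CBL-mediated receptor down-regulation and cell-surface levels of T-cell receptors. The associated work concerns its regulation of TCR-CD3 complex synthesis and dynamics, so the mutant is presumably compared with wild-type protein in that context. The record does not state the functional consequence of K202R.
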