Features (pLannotate 1.2.2; 11 found; start..end, strand, type, name):
      2..110     +  rep_origin     RSF ori (fragment): Plasmids containing the RSF 1030 origin of replication can be propagated in E. coli cells that contain additional plasmids with compatible origins.
    112..204     +  CDS            lacI (fragment): lac repressor; lacI; The lac repressor binds to the lac operator to inhibit transcription in E. coli. This inhibition can be relieved by adding lactose or isopropyl-β-D-thiogalactopyranoside (IPTG).
    259..286     -  terminator     rrnB T2 terminator: transcription terminator T2 from the E. coli rrnB gene
    418..461     +  terminator     rrnB T1 terminator: Escherichia coli rrnB; transcription terminator T1 from the E. coli rrnB gene
    508..544     -  CDS            lacZα (fragment): LacZα fragment of β-galactosidase; lacZ fragment
    560..659     +  protein_bind   attL1: mutant version of attL; recombination site for the Gateway® LR reaction LR Clonase™
    662..2530    +  CDS            UBASH3A (fragment): UBS3A_HUMAN - Also known as STS2. Experimental evidence at protein level: Swiss-Prot protein existence level 1. Interferes with CBL-mediated down-regulation and degradation of receptor-type tyrosine kinases. Promotes accumulation of activated target receptors, such as T-cell receptors, EGFR and PDGFRB, on the cell surface. Exhibits negligigle protein tyrosine phosphatase activity at neutral pH. May act as a dominant-negative regulator of UBASH3B- dependent dephosphorylation. May inhibit dynamin-dependent endocytic pathways by functionally sequestering dynamin via its SH3 domain. From Homo sapi
   2532..2631    -  protein_bind   attL2: mutant version of attL; recombination site for the Gateway® LR reaction LR Clonase™
   2649..2667    -  promoter       T7 promoter: promoter for bacteriophage T7 RNA polymerase
   2801..3610    +  CDS            KanR: aminoglycoside phosphotransferase; aph(3')-Ia; confers resistance to kanamycin in bacteria or G418 (Geneticin®) in eukaryotes
   3757..4345    +  rep_origin     ori: high-copy-number ColE1/pMB1/pBR322/pUC origin of replication
>Addgene plasmid #195399 | pDONR221-K202R-short-UBASH3A-Ctag | addgene full sequence | sequence record 388623 | Addgene NGS Result
GTTATCCCCTGATTCTGTGGATAACCGTATTACCGCCTTTGAGTGAGCTGATACCGCTCGCCGCAGCCGA
ACGACCGAGCGCAGCGAGTCAGTGAGCGAGGAAGCGGAAGAGCGCCCAATACGCAAACCGCCTCTCCCCG
CGCGTTGGCCGATTCATTAATGCAGCTGGCACGACAGGTTTCCCGACTGGAAAGCGGGCAGTGAGCGCAA
CGCAATTAATACGCGTACCGCTAGCCAGGAAGAGTTTGTAGAAACGCAAAAAGGCCATCCGTCAGGATGG
CCTTCTGCTTAGTTTGATGCCTGGCAGTTTATGGCGGGCGTCCTGCCCGCCACCCTCCGGGCCGTTGCTT
CACAACGTTCAAATCCGCTCCCGGCGGATTTGTCCTACTCAGGAGAGCGTTCACCGACAAACAACAGATA
AAACGAAAGGCCCAGTCTTCCGACTGAGCCTTTCGTTTTATTTGATGCCTGGCAGTTCCCTACTCTCGCG
TTAACGCTAGCATGGATGTTTTCCCAGTCACGACGTTGTAAAACGACGGCCAGTCTTAAGCTCGGGCCCC
AAATAATGATTTTATTTTGACTGATAGTGACCTGTTCGTTGCAACAAATTGATGAGCAATGCTTTTTTAT
AATGCCAACTTTGTACAAAAAAGCAGGCTTCATGGCAGCGGGGGAGACGCAGCTCTACGCCAAGGTCTCC
AACAAGCTCAAGAGCCGCAGCAGCCCCTCGCTCCTGGAGCCCCTCCTGGCCATGGGCTTCCCGGTGCACA
CCGCGCTGAAAGCGTTGGCAGCCACGGGGAGGAAGACGGCGGAGGAGGCCTTGGCCTGGCTGCATGATCA
TTGCAATGACCCTTCCCTAGACGACCCCATCCCCCAGGAGTATGCCCTTTTCCTCTGTCCAACGGGGCCC
CTGCTGGAAAAACTTCAAGAGTTCTGGAGAGAGAGCAAGCGCCAGTGTGCAAAGAACAGAGCTCATGAGG
TCTTCCCACACGTGACACTCTGTGACTTCTTCACGTGTGAAGACCAGAAGGTGGAATGCCTGTACGAGGC
GCTGAAGAGAGCTGGAGACAGGCTCCTGGGCTCCTTCCCCACGGCCGTGCCTCTGGCTCTCCACTCCTCC
ATCAGCTACCTCGGCTTCTTCGTCAGTGGCAGCCCCGCAGACGTCATCCGGGAATTCGCCATGACCTTCG
CCACGGAAGCATCTCTCTTAGCAGACTGCTCCGTGAAGCCTTGCACCAAACAGCTGCATCTGACCTTGGC
CCACCGGTTCTACCCCCACCACCAGAGGACGCTGGAGCAGCTGGCCAGAGCCATCCCCCTGGGCCACAGC
TGCCAGTGGACCGCAGCACTCTACTCCCGAGACATGCGCTTTGTGCACTACCAGACCCTGAGAGCCCTAT
TCCAGTACAAACCCCAGAACGTGGATGAGCTGACGCTAAGTCCTGGTGACTACATCTTTGTGGACCCCAC
GCAGCAGGACGAAGCCAGCGAGGGCTGGGTGATTGGGATCTCACAGCGGACGGGCTGCCGGGGCTTCCTG
CCGGAAAACTACACGGATCGAGCCAGTGAGTCTGACACGTGGGTGAAGCACAGGATGTACACCTTCAGTC
TAGCCACAGACCTGAACTCCAGAAAGGATGGTGAAGCCAGCAGCAGATGCAGCGGGGAATTTCTTCCACA
AACGGCAAGGAGTCTTAGCAGCTTACAGGCCTTGCAGGCTACCGTTGCAAGGAAGAGTGTGCTGGTGGTT
CGCCACGGGGAGAGAGTGGATCAGATCTTCGGGAAGGCATGGCTGCAGCAATGCTCCACTCCTGATGGGA
AATACTACAGGCCAGACCTGAATTTCCCCTGCAGTCTGCCCAGACGGAGTCGTGGGATCAAAGACTTTGA
AAACGATCCCCCATTATCATCGTGTGGCATTTTCCAGTCCAGAATTGCAGGGGACGCGCTACTGGACAGT
GGTATCAGAATCAGCTCTGTGTTTGCCTCCCCAGCCCTCCGCTGTGTGCAGACGGCCAAACTCATCCTGG
AAGAACTCAAACTGGAGAAAAAAATCAAGATACGAGTGGAACCTGGAATCTTTGAATGGACAAAATGGGA
AGCTGGCAAGACCACCCCAACCCTCATGAGCCTGGAAGAGCTGAAAGAGGCAAATTTCAACATTGACACT
GATTACAGGCCCGCGTTTCCCCTGTCCGCCCTCATGCCGGCCGAGAGCTACCAGGAGTACATGGACAGGT
GCACGGCGAGCATGGTGCAAATCGTCAACACCTGTCCGCAGGACACGGGTGTCATCCTAATTGTGAGTCA
CGGCTCCACTCTGGACTCCTGCACGCGGCCACTGCTCGGGCTGCCGCCCCGGGAATGTGGGGATTTTGCC
CAACTCGTGAGAAAGATCCCTTCCCTGGGCATGTGCTTCTGTGAAGAAAATAAAGAGGAAGGAAAATGGG
AGTTGGTGAACCCACCGGTGAAGACCCTGACCCACGGGGCGAACGCAGCATTTAACTGGAGGAACTGGAT
CTCAGGCAACAACCCAGCTTTCTTGTACAAAGTTGGCATTATAAGAAAGCATTGCTTATCAATTTGTTGC
AACGAACAGGTCACTATCAGTCAAAATAAAATCATTATTTGCCATCCAGCTGATATCCCCTATAGTGAGT
CGTATTACATGGTCATAGCTGTTTCCTGGCAGCTCTGGCCCGTGTCTCAAAATCTCTGATGTTACATTGC
ACAAGATAAAAATATATCATCATGAACAATAAAACTGTCTGCTTACATAAACAGTAATACAAGGGGTGTT
ATGAGCCATATTCAACGGGAAACGTCGAGGCCGCGATTAAATTCCAACATGGATGCTGATTTATATGGGT
ATAAATGGGCTCGCGATAATGTCGGGCAATCAGGTGCGACAATCTATCGCTTGTATGGGAAGCCCGATGC
GCCAGAGTTGTTTCTGAAACATGGCAAAGGTAGCGTTGCCAATGATGTTACAGATGAGATGGTCAGACTA
AACTGGCTGACGGAATTTATGCCTCTTCCGACCATCAAGCATTTTATCCGTACTCCTGATGATGCATGGT
TACTCACCACTGCGATCCCCGGAAAAACAGCATTCCAGGTATTAGAAGAATATCCTGATTCAGGTGAAAA
TATTGTTGATGCGCTGGCAGTGTTCCTGCGCCGGTTGCATTCGATTCCTGTTTGTAATTGTCCTTTTAAC
AGCGATCGCGTATTTCGTCTCGCTCAGGCGCAATCACGAATGAATAACGGTTTGGTTGATGCGAGTGATT
TTGATGACGAGCGTAATGGCTGGCCTGTTGAACAAGTCTGGAAAGAAATGCATAAACTTTTGCCATTCTC
ACCGGATTCAGTCGTCACTCATGGTGATTTCTCACTTGATAACCTTATTTTTGACGAGGGGAAATTAATA
GGTTGTATTGATGTTGGACGAGTCGGAATCGCAGACCGATACCAGGATCTTGCCATCCTATGGAACTGCC
TCGGTGAGTTTTCTCCTTCATTACAGAAACGGCTTTTTCAAAAATATGGTATTGATAATCCTGATATGAA
TAAATTGCAGTTTCATTTGATGCTCGATGAGTTTTTCTAATCAGAATTGGTTAATTGGTTGTAACACTGG
CAGAGCATTACGCTGACTTGACGGGACGGCGCAAGCTCATGACCAAAATCCCTTAACGTGAGTTACGCGT
CGTTCCACTGAGCGTCAGACCCCGTAGAAAAGATCAAAGGATCTTCTTGAGATCCTTTTTTTCTGCGCGT
AATCTGCTGCTTGCAAACAAAAAAACCACCGCTACCAGCGGTGGTTTGTTTGCCGGATCAAGAGCTACCA
ACTCTTTTTCCGAAGGTAACTGGCTTCAGCAGAGCGCAGATACCAAATACTGTTCTTCTAGTGTAGCCGT
AGTTAGGCCACCACTTCAAGAACTCTGTAGCACCGCCTACATACCTCGCTCTGCTAATCCTGTTACCAGT
GGCTGCTGCCAGTGGCGATAAGTCGTGTCTTACCGGGTTGGACTCAAGACGATAGTTACCGGATAAGGCG
CAGCGGTCGGGCTGAACGGGGGGTTCGTGCACACAGCCCAGCTTGGAGCGAACGACCTACACCGAACTGA
GATACCTACAGCGTGAGCTATGAGAAAGCGCCACGCTTCCCGAAGGGAGAAAGGCGGACAGGTATCCGGT
AAGCGGCAGGGTCGGAACAGGAGAGCGCACGAGGGAGCTTCCAGGGGGAAACGCCTGGTATCTTTATAGT
CCTGTCGGGTTTCGCCACCTCTGACTTGAGCGTCGATTTTTGTGATGCTCGTCAGGGGGGCGGAGCCTAT
GGAAAAACGCCAGCAACGCGGCCTTTTTACGGTTCCTGGCCTTTTGCTGGCCTTTTGCTCACATGTTCTT
TCCTGC
